Addgene plasmid #99476: pAP546-2
Purpose: 3XFlag::mNeptune::Myc
Depositing lab: Geraldine Seydoux. Depositing organization: Johns Hopkins University and School of Medicine. Publication: Precision genome editing using CRISPR-Cas9 and linear repair templates in C. elegans. Paix A, Folkmann A, Seydoux G. Methods. 2017 May 15;121-122:86-93. doi: 10.1016/j.ymeth.2017.03.023. Epub 2017 Apr 7. PubMed 28392263.
Backbone
  Vector backbone: pUC19
  Vector type: Bacterial Expression
Growth in bacteria
  Bacterial resistance: Ampicillin, 100 μg/mL
  Growth temperature: 37°C
  Growth strain: DH5alpha
  Copy number: High Copy
Gene/Insert
  Gene/Insert name: 3XFlag::mNeptune::Myc
  Species: C. elegans (nematode)
  Cloning method: Ligation Independent Cloning
  Sequencing primers: 5′ M13pUC-Fwd; 3′ M13pUC-Rev
Terms and licenses: Academic/Nonprofit Terms; Industry Terms: Not Available to Industry
How to cite: pAP546-2 was a gift from Geraldine Seydoux (Addgene plasmid # 99476 ; http://n2t.net/addgene:99476 ; RRID:Addgene_99476)
