[The description below was written by a language model from this plasmid's Addgene catalogue record and pLannotate feature annotations shown in this document.]
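Description:
pAP546-2 is a small (about 3.5 kb) pUC19-based plasmid that carries a 3xFLAG::mNeptune::Myc tag cassette intended for work in C. elegans. It is propagated in E. coli through the high-copy ColE1/pUC origin of replication and selected with ampicillin via the β-lactamase gene and its native bla promoter. The remaining annotated features are pUC19 backbone remnants. These include fragments of lacZα, rop, bom and lacI, part of the multiple cloning site, and the lac promoter, lac operator and CAP binding site.

The insert was placed in the cloning region by ligation-independent cloning and can be sequenced with the flanking M13/pUC primers. It consists of three tandem FLAG epitopes with an enterokinase cleavage site, fused directly to the coding sequence of mNeptune, a monomeric far-red fluorescent protein derived from Entacmaea quadricolor. The catalogue name also specifies a C-terminal Myc epitope. The feature table does not annotate it, although a short unannotated gap lies between the end of mNeptune and the MCS fragment where such a tag could sit.

The cassette is on the opposite strand from the lac promoter, and no nematode promoter or 3′ UTR is annotated. Despite the "bacterial expression" classification, the plasmid therefore appears to serve as a storage and template vector rather than an expression construct. The associated publication concerns CRISPR-Cas9 genome editing in C. elegans with linear repair templates. This suggests the cassette is meant to be amplified as a donor fragment for knocking the fluorescent and epitope tags into endogenous loci, though the record does not state this use explicitly.
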