Features (pLannotate 1.2.2; 13 found; start..end, strand, type, name):
    206..794     -  rep_origin     ori: high-copy-number ColE1/pMB1/pBR322/pUC origin of replication
    965..1825    -  CDS            AmpR: β-lactamase; bla; confers resistance to ampicillin, carbenicillin, and related antibiotics
   1826..1930    -  promoter       AmpR promoter: bla
   2025..2060    +  CDS            rop (fragment): Rop protein, which maintains plasmids at low copy number; rop
   2162..2261    +  misc_feature   bom (fragment): basis of mobility region from pBR322
   2267..2424    -  CDS            lacZα (fragment): LacZα fragment of β-galactosidase; lacZ fragment
   2447..2512    +  CDS            3xFLAG: three tandem FLAG® epitope tags, followed by an enterokinase cleavage site
   2513..3241    +  CDS            mNeptune: mNeptune is a basic (constitutively fluorescent) far red fluorescent protein published in 2009, derived from Entacmaea quadricolor. It is reported to be a rapidly-maturing monomer with moderate acid sensitivity.
   3271..3306    +  misc_feature   MCS (fragment): pUC18/19 multiple cloning site
   3343..3359    -  protein_bind   lac operator: The lac repressor binds to the lac operator to inhibit transcription in E. coli. This inhibition can be relieved by adding lactose or isopropyl-β-D-thiogalactopyranoside (IPTG). lac repressor encoded by lacI
   3367..3397    -  promoter       lac promoter: promoter for the E. coli lac operon
   3412..3433    -  protein_bind   CAP binding site: CAP binding activates transcription in the presence of cAMP. E. coli catabolite activator protein
   3446..23      -  CDS            lacI (fragment) (across the origin): lac repressor; lacI; The lac repressor binds to the lac operator to inhibit transcription in E. coli. This inhibition can be relieved by adding lactose or isopropyl-β-D-thiogalactopyranoside (IPTG).
>Addgene plasmid #99476 | pAP546-2 | addgene full sequence | sequence record 192944 | Addgene NGS Result
GAGGCGGTTTGCGTATTGGGCGCTCTTCCGCTTCCTCGCTCACTGACTCGCTGCGCTCGGTCGTTCGGCT
GCGGCGAGCGGTATCAGCTCACTCAAAGGCGGTAATACGGTTATCCACAGAATCAGGGGATAACGCAGGA
AAGAACATGTGAGCAAAAGGCCAGCAAAAGGCCAGGAACCGTAAAAAGGCCGCGTTGCTGGCGTTTTTCC
ATAGGCTCCGCCCCCCTGACGAGCATCACAAAAATCGACGCTCAAGTCAGAGGTGGCGAAACCCGACAGG
ACTATAAAGATACCAGGCGTTTCCCCCTGGAAGCTCCCTCGTGCGCTCTCCTGTTCCGACCCTGCCGCTT
ACCGGATACCTGTCCGCCTTTCTCCCTTCGGGAAGCGTGGCGCTTTCTCATAGCTCACGCTGTAGGTATC
TCAGTTCGGTGTAGGTCGTTCGCTCCAAGCTGGGCTGTGTGCACGAACCCCCCGTTCAGCCCGACCGCTG
CGCCTTATCCGGTAACTATCGTCTTGAGTCCAACCCGGTAAGACACGACTTATCGCCACTGGCAGCAGCC
ACTGGTAACAGGATTAGCAGAGCGAGGTATGTAGGCGGTGCTACAGAGTTCTTGAAGTGGTGGCCTAACT
ACGGCTACACTAGAAGAACAGTATTTGGTATCTGCGCTCTGCTGAAGCCAGTTACCTTCGGAAAAAGAGT
TGGTAGCTCTTGATCCGGCAAACAAACCACCGCTGGTAGCGGTGGTTTTTTTGTTTGCAAGCAGCAGATT
ACGCGCAGAAAAAAAGGATCTCAAGAAGATCCTTTGATCTTTTCTACGGGGTCTGACGCTCAGTGGAACG
AAAACTCACGTTAAGGGATTTTGGTCATGAGATTATCAAAAAGGATCTTCACCTAGATCCTTTTAAATTA
AAAATGAAGTTTTAAATCAATCTAAAGTATATATGAGTAAACTTGGTCTGACAGTTACCAATGCTTAATC
AGTGAGGCACCTATCTCAGCGATCTGTCTATTTCGTTCATCCATAGTTGCCTGACTCCCCGTCGTGTAGA
TAACTACGATACGGGAGGGCTTACCATCTGGCCCCAGTGCTGCAATGATACCGCGAGACCCACGCTCACC
GGCTCCAGATTTATCAGCAATAAACCAGCCAGCCGGAAGGGCCGAGCGCAGAAGTGGTCCTGCAACTTTA
TCCGCCTCCATCCAGTCTATTAATTGTTGCCGGGAAGCTAGAGTAAGTAGTTCGCCAGTTAATAGTTTGC
GCAACGTTGTTGCCATTGCTACAGGCATCGTGGTGTCACGCTCGTCGTTTGGTATGGCTTCATTCAGCTC
CGGTTCCCAACGATCAAGGCGAGTTACATGATCCCCCATGTTGTGCAAAAAAGCGGTTAGCTCCTTCGGT
CCTCCGATCGTTGTCAGAAGTAAGTTGGCCGCAGTGTTATCACTCATGGTTATGGCAGCACTGCATAATT
CTCTTACTGTCATGCCATCCGTAAGATGCTTTTCTGTGACTGGTGAGTACTCAACCAAGTCATTCTGAGA
ATAGTGTATGCGGCGACCGAGTTGCTCTTGCCCGGCGTCAATACGGGATAATACCGCGCCACATAGCAGA
ACTTTAAAAGTGCTCATCATTGGAAAACGTTCTTCGGGGCGAAAACTCTCAAGGATCTTACCGCTGTTGA
GATCCAGTTCGATGTAACCCACTCGTGCACCCAACTGATCTTCAGCATCTTTTACTTTCACCAGCGTTTC
TGGGTGAGCAAAAACAGGAAGGCAAAATGCCGCAAAAAAGGGAATAAGGGCGACACGGAAATGTTGAATA
CTCATACTCTTCCTTTTTCAATATTATTGAAGCATTTATCAGGGTTATTGTCTCATGAGCGGATACATAT
TTGAATGTATTTAGAAAAATAAACAAATAGGGGTTCCGCGCACATTTCCCCGAAAAGTGCCACCTGACGT
CTAAGAAACCATTATTATCATGACATTAACCTATAAAAATAGGCGTATCACGAGGCCCTTTCGTCTCGCG
CGTTTCGGTGATGACGGTGAAAACCTCTGACACATGCAGCTCCCGGAGACGGTCACAGCTTGTCTGTAAG
CGGATGCCGGGAGCAGACAAGCCCGTCAGGGCGCGTCAGCGGGTGTTGGCGGGTGTCGGGGCTGGCTTAA
CTATGCGGCATCAGAGCAGATTGTACTGAGAGTGCACCATATGCGGTGTGAAATACCGCACAGATGCGTA
AGGAGAAAATACCGCATCAGGCGCCATTCGCCATTCAGGCTGCGCAACTGTTGGGAAGGGCGATCGGTGC
GGGCCTCTTCGCTATTACGCCAGCTGGCGAAAGGGGGATGTGCTGCAAGGCGATTAAGTTGGGTAACGCC
AGGGTTTTCCCAGTCACGACGTTGTAAAACGACGGCCAGTGAATTCGAGCTCGGTACCCGGGGATCGACT
ACAAAGACCATGACGGTGATTATAAAGATCATGATATCGATTACAAGGATGACGATGACAAGGTCTCCAA
GGGAGAGGAGCTCATCAAGGAGAACATGCACATGAAGCTCTACATGGAGGGAACCGTCAACAACCACCAC
TTCAAGTGCACCTCCGAGGGAGAGGGAAAGCCATACGAGGGAACCCAAACCGGACGTATCAAGGTCGTCG
AGGGAGGACCACTCCCATTCGCCTTCGACATCCTCGCCACCTGCTTCATGTACGGATCCAAGACCTTCAT
CAACCACACCCAAGGAATCCCAGACTTCTTCAAGCAATCCTTCCCAGAGGGATTCACCTGGGAGCGTGTC
ACCACCTACGAGGACGGAGGAGTCCTCACCGCCACCCAAGACACCTCCCTCCAAGACGGATGCCTCATCT
ACAACGTCAAGATCCGTGGAGTCAACTTCCCATCCAACGGACCAGTCATGCAAAAGAAGACCCTCGGATG
GGAGGCCTCCACCGAGACCCTCTACCCAGCCGACGGAGGACTCGAGGGACGTTGCGACATGGCCCTCAAG
CTCGTCGGAGGAGGACACCTCATCTGCAACCTCAAGACCACCTACCGTTCCAAGAAGCCAGCCAAGAACC
TCAAGATGCCAGGAGTCTACTTCGTCGACCGTCGTCTCGAGCGTATCAAGGAGGCCGACAACGAGACCTA
CGTCGAGCAACACGAGGTCGCCGTCGCCCGTTACTGCGACCTCCCATCCAAGCTCGGACACAAGCTCAAC
GGAATGGACGAGCTCTACAAGGAACAAAAACTGATATCAGAAGAGGATCTGGATCCTCTAGAGTCGACCT
GCAGGCATGCAAGCTTGGCGTAATCATGGTCATAGCTGTTTCCTGTGTGAAATTGTTATCCGCTCACAAT
TCCACACAACATACGAGCCGGAAGCATAAAGTGTAAAGCCTGGGGTGCCTAATGAGTGAGCTAACTCACA
TTAATTGCGTTGCGCTCACTGCCCGCTTTCCAGTCGGGAAACCTGTCGTGCCAGCTGCATTAATGAATCG
GCCAACGCGCGGGGA
