>Addgene plasmid #99476 | pAP546-2 | depositor partial sequence | sequence record 182240 | Insert + 15bp up/downstream in Plasmid. See for details the File S1 from Paix et al, Methods 2017
CGGTACCCGGGGATCGACTACAAAGACCATGACGGTGATTATAAAGATCATGATATCGATTACAAGGATG
ACGATGACAAGGTCTCCAAGGGAGAGGAGCTCATCAAGGAGAACATGCACATGAAGCTCTACATGGAGGG
AACCGTCAACAACCACCACTTCAAGTGCACCTCCGAGGGAGAGGGAAAGCCATACGAGGGAACCCAAACC
GGACGTATCAAGGTCGTCGAGGGAGGACCACTCCCATTCGCCTTCGACATCCTCGCCACCTGCTTCATGT
ACGGATCCAAGACCTTCATCAACCACACCCAAGGAATCCCAGACTTCTTCAAGCAATCCTTCCCAGAGGG
ATTCACCTGGGAGCGTGTCACCACCTACGAGGACGGAGGAGTCCTCACCGCCACCCAAGACACCTCCCTC
CAAGACGGATGCCTCATCTACAACGTCAAGATCCGTGGAGTCAACTTCCCATCCAACGGACCAGTCATGC
AAAAGAAGACCCTCGGATGGGAGGCCTCCACCGAGACCCTCTACCCAGCCGACGGAGGACTCGAGGGACG
TTGCGACATGGCCCTCAAGCTCGTCGGAGGAGGACACCTCATCTGCAACCTCAAGACCACCTACCGTTCC
AAGAAGCCAGCCAAGAACCTCAAGATGCCAGGAGTCTACTTCGTCGACCGTCGTCTCGAGCGTATCAAGG
AGGCCGACAACGAGACCTACGTCGAGCAACACGAGGTCGCCGTCGCCCGTTACTGCGACCTCCCATCCAA
GCTCGGACACAAGCTCAACGGAATGGACGAGCTCTACAAGGAACAAAAACTGATATCAGAAGAGGATCTG
GATCCTCTAGAGTCG
